>Addgene plasmid #148782 | pCIneo-V5-SBP-MBP-HsNot4-del190-274_AG | addgene full sequence | sequence record 357789 | Addgene NGS Result
TCAATATTGGCCATTAGCCATATTATTCATTGGTTATATAGCATAAATCAATATTGGCTATTGGCCATTG
CATACGTTGTATCTATATCATAATATGTACATTTATATTGGCTCATGTCCAATATGACCGCCATGTTGGC
ATTGATTATTGACTAGTTATTAATAGTAATCAATTACGGGGTCATTAGTTCATAGCCCATATATGGAGTT
CCGCGTTACATAACTTACGGTAAATGGCCCGCCTGGCTGACCGCCCAACGACCCCCGCCCATTGACGTCA
ATAATGACGTATGTTCCCATAGTAACGCCAATAGGGACTTTCCATTGACGTCAATGGGTGGAGTATTTAC
GGTAAACTGCCCACTTGGCAGTACATCAAGTGTATCATATGCCAAGTCCGCCCCCTATTGACGTCAATGA
CGGTAAATGGCCCGCCTGGCATTATGCCCAGTACATGACCTTACGGGACTTTCCTACTTGGCAGTACATC
TACGTATTAGTCATCGCTATTACCATGGTGATGCGGTTTTGGCAGTACACCAATGGGCGTGGATAGCGGT
TTGACTCACGGGGATTTCCAAGTCTCCACCCCATTGACGTCAATGGGAGTTTGTTTTGGCACCAAAATCA
ACGGGACTTTCCAAAATGTCGTAACAACTGCGATCGCCCGCCCCGTTGACGCAAATGGGCGGTAGGCGTG
TACGGTGGGAGGTCTATATAAGCAGAGCTCGTTTAGTGAACCGTCAGATCACTAGAAGCTTTATTGCGGT
AGTTTATCACAGTTAAATTGCTAACGCAGTCAGTGCTTCTGACACAACAGTCTCGAACTTAAGCTGCAGT
GACTCTCTTAAGGTAGCCTTGCAGAAGTTGGTCGTGAGGCACTGGGCAGGTAAGTATCAAGGTTACAAGA
CAGGTTTAAGGAGACCAATAGAAACTGGGCTTGTCGAGACAGAGAAGACTCTTGCGTTTCTGATAGGCAC
CTATTGGTCTTACTGACATCCACTTTGCCTTTCTCTCCACAGGTGTCCACTCCCAGTTCAATTACAGCTC
TTAAGGCTAGAGTACTTAATACGACTCACTATAGGCTAGCAATTGCGGCCACCATGGGTAAGCCTATCCC
TAACCCTCTCCTCGGTCTCGATTCTACGCCCGGAAGCGGTAGCGGTACCATGGACGAGAAGACCACCGGC
TGGGGGGGCGGCCACGTGGTGGAGGGCCTGGCCGGCGAGCTGGAGCAGCTGCGGGCCAGGCTGGAGCACC
ACCCTCAGGGCCAGCGGGAGCCCTCCGGCGGCTGCAAGCCCCTCGACATGAAAATCGAAGAAGGTAAACT
GGTAATCTGGATTAACGGCGATAAAGGCTATAACGGTCTCGCTGAAGTCGGTAAGAAATTCGAGAAAGAT
ACCGGAATTAAAGTCACCGTTGAGCATCCGGATAAACTGGAAGAGAAATTCCCGCAGGTTGCGGCAACTG
GCGATGGCCCTGACATTATCTTCTGGGCACACGACCGCTTTGGTGGCTACGCTCAATCTGGCCTGTTGGC
TGAAATCACCCCGGACAAAGCGTTCCAGGACAAGCTGTATCCGTTTACCTGGGATGCCGTACGTTACAAC
GGCAAGCTGATTGCTTACCCGATCGCTGTTGAAGCGTTATCGCTGATTTATAACAAAGATCTGCTGCCGA
ACCCGCCAAAAACCTGGGAAGAGATCCCGGCGCTGGATAAAGAACTGAAAGCGAAAGGTAAGAGCGCGCT
GATGTTCAACCTGCAAGAACCGTACTTCACCTGGCCGCTGATTGCTGCTGACGGGGGTTATGCGTTCAAG
TATGAAAACGGCAAGTACGACATTAAAGACGTGGGCGTGGATAACGCTGGCGCGAAAGCGGGTCTGACCT
TCCTGGTTGACCTGATTAAAAGCAAACACATGAATGCAGACACCGATTACTCCATCGCAGAAGCTGCCTT
TAATAAAGGCGAAACAGCGATGACCATCAACGGCCCGTGGGCATGGTCCAACATCGACACCAGCAAAGTG
AATTATGGTGTAACGGTACTGCCGACCTTCAAGGGTCAACCATCCAAACCGTTCGTTGGCGTGCTGAGCG
CAGGTATTAACGCCGCCAGTCCGAACAAAGAGCTGGCGAAAGAGTTCCTCGAAAACTATCTGCTGACTGA
TGAAGGTCTGGAAGCGGTTAATAAAGACAAACCGCTGGGTGCCGTAGCGCTGAAGTCTTACGAGGAAGAG
TTGGCGAAAGATCCACGTATTGCCGCCACCATGGAAAACGCCCAGAAAGGTGAAATCATGCCGAACATCC
CGCAGATGTCCGCTTTCTGGTATGCCGTGCGTACTGCGGTGATCAACGCCGCCAGCGGTCGTCAGACTGT
CGATGAAGCCCTGAAAGACCCTCCACTCGAGATGTCTCGCAGTCCTGATGCGAAGGAAGACCCTGTGGAG
TGCCCTCTTTGCATGGAGCCCTTGGAGATAGATGATATCAACTTTTTCCCTTGCACCTGTGGCTACCAGA
TTTGCCGATTTTGTTGGCATCGAATTCGCACTGATGAAAATGGGCTTTGTCCTGCATGTAGAAAGCCATA
TCCAGAAGACCCAGCAGTTTATAAACCACTCTCCCAGGAAGAGCTGCAAAGGATAAAGAATGAGAAAAAA
CAGAAACAAAATGAGAGAAAACAGAAAATATCAGAAAATCGCAAACATTTGGCTAGTGTACGTGTCGTAC
AAAAAAACCTCGTCTTTGTTGTAGGTTTATCTCAGCGCCTAGCAGACCCAGAGGTTTTAAAACGACCAGA
ATATTTTGGGAAGTTTGGTAAAATACATAAAGTTGTCATCAATAATAGCACATCATATGCAGGCTCACAG
GGTCCAAGTGCCAGTGCTTATGTAACCTATATCCGGTCAGAAGACGCTCTCAGAGCCATACAGTGTGTCA
ACAATGTGGTAGTAGATGGCAGAACACTTAAGGCATCTGGTAGCAGCGGTCCCATTGACAAACCTTCAGA
TTCTCTCAGTATAGGGAACGGTGATAATTCCCAGCAGATATCTAACAGTGATACGCCTTCACCACCACCT
GGTTTGTCAAAATCCAATCCAGTCATCCCCATCAGTTCATCCAATCACAGTGCACGGTCCCCTTTTGAAG
GGGCAGTAACAGAGTCACAGTCGTTATTCTCAGACAATTTTCGCCATCCCAACCCTATCCCAAGTGGGCT
TCCTCCTTTCCCCAGCTCCCCACAGACATCCAGTGACTGGCCTACAGCACCAGAACCACAGAGCCTCTTC
ACATCAGAAACAATCCCAGTATCATCCTCTACAGACTGGCAAGCAGCTTTTGGCTTTGGTTCTTCTAAAC
AACCAGAGGATGACTTGGGTTTTGATCCCTTCGATGTCACTCGAAAAGCCTTAGCAGACCTGATTGAGAA
GGAACTGTCCGTTCAAGACCAACCTTCCCTTTCGCCCACATCTCTTCAGAACTCCTCTTCACACACTACA
ACCGCCAAAGGTCCAGGCTCTGGATTCCTGCATCCTGCTGCAGCTACAAATGCCAATTCTCTCAATAGTA
CCTTTTCAGTCTTGCCCCAGAGGTTCCCTCAATTTCAGCAGCACCGAGCGGTTTATAATTCATTCAGTTT
TCCAGGCCAGGCAGCCCGCTATCCTTGGATGGCCTTTCCACGCAATAGCATCATGCACTTGAACCACACA
GCAAACCCCACCTCAAATAGTAATTTCTTGGACTTGAATCTCCCGCCACAGCACAACACAGGTCTGGGAG
GGATCCCTGTAGCAGGGGAAGAAGAGGTGAAGGTTTCGACCATGCCACTGTCAACCTCTTCCCATTCATT
ACAACAAGGACAGCAGCCTACAAGTCTCCACACTACTGTGGCCTAAGCGGCCGCTTCCCTTTAGTGAGGG
TTAATGCTTCGAGCAGACATGATAAGATACATTGATGAGTTTGGACAAACCACAACTAGAATGCAGTGAA
AAAAATGCTTTATTTGTGAAATTTGTGATGCTATTGCTTTATTTGTAACCATTATAAGCTGCAATAAACA
AGTTAACAACAACAATTGCATTCATTTTATGTTTCAGGTTCAGGGGGAGATGTGGGAGGTTTTTTAAAGC
AAGTAAAACCTCTACAAATGTGGTAAAATCCGATAAGGATCGATCCGGGCTGGCGTAATAGCGAAGAGGC
CCGCACCGATCGCCCTTCCCAACAGTTGCGCAGCCTGAATGGCGAATGG
[124 nt withheld, positions 4250-4373]
C
[91 nt withheld, positions 4375-4465]
A
[49 nt withheld, positions 4467-4515]
CCTTTGACGTTGGAGTCCACGTTCTTT
[37 nt withheld, positions 4543-4579]
ACCCTATCTCGGTCTATTCTTTTGATTTATAAGGGATTTTGCCGATTTCGGCCTATTGGTTAAAAAATGA
GCTGATTTAACAAAAATTTAACGCGAATTTTAACAAAATATTAACGCTTACAATTTCCTGATGCGGTATT
TTCTCCTTACGCATCTGTGCGGTATTTCACACCGCATACGCGGATCTGCGCAGCACCATGGCCTGAAATA
ACCTCTGAAAGAGGAACTTGGTTAGGTACCTTCTGAGGCGGAAAGAACCAGCTGTGGAATGTGTGTCAGT
TAGGGTGTGGAAAGTCCCCAGGCTCCCCAGCAGGCAGAAGTATGCAAAGCATGCATCTCAATTAGTCAGC
AACCAGGTGTGGAAAGTCCCCAGGCTCCCCAGCAGGCAGAAGTATGCAAAGCATGCATCTCAATTAGTCA
GCAACCATAGTCCCGCCCCTAACTCCGCCCATCCCGCCCCTAACTCCGCCCAGTTCCGCCCATTCTCCGC
CCCATGGCTGACTAATTTTTTTTATTTATGCAGAGGCCGAGGCCGCCTCGGCCTCTGAGCTATTCCAGAA
GTAGTGAGGAGGCTTTTTTGGAGGCCTAGGCTTTTGCAAAAAGCTTGATTCTTCTGACACAACAGTCTCG
AACTTAAGGCTAGAGCCACCATGATTGAACAAGATGGATTGCACGCAGGTTCTCCGGCCGCTTGGGTGGA
GAGGCTATTCGGCTATGACTGGGCACAACAGACAATCGGCTGCTCTGATGCCGCCGTGTTCCGGCTGTCA
GCGCAGGGGCGCCCGGTTCTTTTTGTCAAGACCGACCTGTCCGGTGCCCTGAATGAACTGCAGGACGAGG
CAGCGCGGCTATCGTGGCTGGCCACGACGGGCGTTCCTTGCGCAGCTGTGCTCGACGTTGTCACTGAAGC
GGGAAGGGACTGGCTGCTATTGGGCGAAGTGCCGGGGCAGGATCTCCTGTCATCTCACCTTGCTCCTGCC
GAGAAAGTATCCATCATGGCTGATGCAATGCGGCGGCTGCATACGCTTGATCCGGCTACCTGCCCATTCG
ACCACCAAGCGAAACATCGCATCGAGCGAGCACGTACTCGGATGGAAGCCGGTCTTGTCGATCAGGATGA
TCTGGACGAAGAGCATCAGGGGCTCGCGCCAGCCGAACTGTTCGCCAGGCTCAAGGCGCGCATGCCCGAC
GGCGAGGATCTCGTCGTGACCCATGGCGATGCCTGCTTGCCGAATATCATGGTGGAAAATGGCCGCTTTT
CTGGATTCATCGACTGTGGCCGGCTGGGTGTGGCGGACCGCTATCAGGACATAGCGTTGGCTACCCGTGA
TATTGCTGAAGAGCTTGGCGGCGAATGGGCTGACCGCTTCCTCGTGCTTTACGGTATCGCCGCTCCCGAT
TCGCAGCGCATCGCCTTCTATCGCCTTCTTGACGAGTTCTTCTGAGCGGGACTCTGGGGTTCGAAATGAC
CGACCAAGCGACGCCCAACCTGCCATCACGATGGCCGCAATAAAATATCTTTATTTTCATTACATCTGTG
TGTTGGTTTTTTGTGTGAATCGATAGCGATAAGGATCCGCGTATGGTGCACTCTCAGTACAATCTGCTCT
GATGCCGCATAGTTAAGCCAGCCCCGACACCCGCCAACACCCGCTGACGCGCCCTGACGGGCTTGTCTGC
TCCCGGCATCCGCTTACAGACAAGCTGTGACCGTCTCCGGGAGCTGCATGTGTCAGAGGTTTTCACCGTC
ATCACCGAAACGCGCGAGACGAAAGGGCCTCGTGATACGCCTATTTTTATAGGTTAATGTCATGATAATA
ATGGTTTCTTAGACGTCAGGTGGCACTTTTCGGGGAAATGTGCGCGGAACCCCTATTTGTTTATTTTTCT
AAATACATTCAAATATGTATCCGCTCATGAGACAATAACCCTGATAAATGCTTCAATAATATTGAAAAAG
GAAGAGTATGAGTATTCAACATTTCCGTGTCGCCCTTATTCCCTTTTTTGCGGCATTTTGCCTTCCTGTT
TTTGCTCACCCAGAAACGCTGGTGAAAGTAAAAGATGCTGAAGATCAGTTGGGTGCACGAGTGGGTTACA
TCGAACTGGATCTCAACAGCGGTAAGATCCTTGAGAGTTTTCGCCCCGAAGAACGTTTTCCAATGATGAG
CACTTTTAAAGTTCTGCTATGTGGCGCGGTATTATCCCGTATTGACGCCGGGCAAGAGCAACTCGGTCGC
CGCATACACTATTCTCAGAATGACTTGGTTGAGTACTCACCAGTCACAGAAAAGCATCTTACGGATGGCA
TGACAGTAAGAGAATTATGCAGTGCTGCCATAACCATGAGTGATAACACTGCGGCCAACTTACTTCTGAC
AACGATCGGAGGACCGAAGGAGCTAACCGCTTTTTTGCACAACATGGGGGATCATGTAACTCGCCTTGAT
CGTTGGGAACCGGAGCTGAATGAAGCCATACCAAACGACGAGCGTGACACCACGATGCCTGTAGCAATGG
CAACAACGTTGCGCAAACTATTAACTGGCGAACTACTTACTCTAGCTTCCCGGCAACAATTAATAGACTG
GATGGAGGCGGATAAAGTTGCAGGACCACTTCTGCGCTCGGCCCTTCCGGCTGGCTGGTTTATTGCTGAT
AAATCTGGAGCCGGTGAGCGTGGGTCTCGCGGTATCATTGCAGCACTGGGGCCAGATGGTAAGCCCTCCC
GTATCGTAGTTATCTACACGACGGGGAGTCAGGCAACTATGGATGAACGAAATAGACAGATCGCTGAGAT
AGGTGCCTCACTGATTAAGCATTGGTAACTGTCAGACCAAGTTTACTCATATATACTTTAGATTGATTTA
AAACTTCATTTTTAATTTAAAAGGATCTAGGTGAAGATCCTTTTTGATAATCTCATGACCAAAATCCCTT
AACGTGAGTTTTCGTTCCACTGAGCGTCAGACCCCGTAGAAAAGATCAAAGGATCTTCTTGAGATCCTTT
TTTTCTGCGCGTAATCTGCTGCTTGCAAACAAAAAAACCACCGCTACCAGCGGTGGTTTGTTTGCCGGAT
CAAGAGCTACCAACTCTTTTTCCGAAGGTAACTGGCTTCAGCAGAGCGCAGATACCAAATACTGTTCTTC
TAGTGTAGCCGTAGTTAGGCCACCACTTCAAGAACTCTGTAGCACCGCCTACATACCTCGCTCTGCTAAT
CCTGTTACCAGTGGCTGCTGCCAGTGGCGATAAGTCGTGTCTTACCGGGTTGGACTCAAGACGATAGTTA
CCGGATAAGGCGCAGCGGTCGGGCTGAACGGGGGGTTCGTGCACACAGCCCAGCTTGGAGCGAACGACCT
ACACCGAACTGAGATACCTACAGCGTGAGCTATGAGAAAGCGCCACGCTTCCCGAAGGGAGAAAGGCGGA
CAGGTATCCGGTAAGCGGCAGGGTCGGAACAGGAGAGCGCACGAGGGAGCTTCCAGGGGGAAACGCCTGG
TATCTTTATAGTCCTGTCGGGTTTCGCCACCTCTGACTTGAGCGTCGATTTTTGTGATGCTCGTCAGGGG
GGCGGAGCCTATGGAAAAACGCCAGCAACGCGGCCTTTTTACGGTTCCTGGCCTTTTGCTGGCCTTTTGC
TCACATGGCTCGACAGATCT
Features (pLannotate 1.2.2; 22 found; start..end, strand, type, name):
    140..517     +  enhancer       CMV enhancer: human cytomegalovirus immediate early enhancer
    518..729     +  promoter       CMV promoter: human cytomegalovirus (CMV) immediate early promoter
    890..1022    +  intron         chimeric intron: chimera between introns from human β-globin and immunoglobulin heavy chain genes
   1067..1085    +  promoter       T7 promoter: promoter for bacteriophage T7 RNA polymerase
   1107..1148    +  CDS            V5 tag: epitope tag from simian virus 5
   1170..1283    +  CDS            SBP: streptavidin-binding peptide selected from a peptide library; binds streptavidin with nanomolar affinity (Keefe et al., 2001)
   1308..2399    +  CDS            MBP: maltose binding protein from E. coli; malE (mutated); This version of the gene does not encode a signal sequence, so MBP will remain in the cytosol.
   2412..3893    +  CDS            CNOT4 (fragment): CNOT4_HUMAN - Also known as NOT4. Experimental evidence at protein level: Swiss-Prot protein existence level 1. Has E3 ubiquitin ligase activity, promoting ubiquitination and degradation of target proteins (PubMed:11823428, PubMed:22159038, PubMed:26575292). Involved in activation of the JAK/STAT pathway (PubMed:11823428, PubMed:22159038). Catalyzes ubiquitination of methylated RBM15 (PubMed:26575292). Plays a role in quality control of translation of mitochondrial outer membrane-localized mRNA (PubMed:29861391). As part of the PINK1-regulated signaling, upon mitochondria damage, ubiquitinates
   3908..3925    -  promoter       T3 promoter (fragment): promoter for bacteriophage T3 RNA polymerase
   3943..4064    -  polyA_signal   SV40 poly(A) signal: SV40 polyadenylation signal
   4087..4155    -  CDS            large T antigen (fragment): large T antigen from SV40 (simian virus 40)
   4179..4246    +  CDS            lacZα (fragment): LacZα fragment of β-galactosidase; lacZ fragment
   4250..4678    +  rep_origin     f1 ori (sequence partly withheld): f1 bacteriophage origin of replication; arrow indicates direction of (+) strand synthesis
   4706..4757    -  misc_feature   bom (fragment): basis of mobility region from pBR322
   4822..5179    +  promoter       SV40 promoter: SV40 enhancer and early promoter
   5230..6021    +  CDS            neo: KKA2_KLEPN - Also known as kan, nptII. Experimental evidence at protein level: Swiss-Prot protein existence level 1. Resistance to kanamycin, neomycin, paromomycin, ribostamycin, butirosin and gentamicin B. From Klebsiella pneumoniae.
   6088..6136    +  polyA_signal   poly(A) signal: synthetic polyadenylation signal
   6156..6210    -  misc_feature   bom (fragment): basis of mobility region from pBR322
   6312..6347    -  CDS            rop (fragment): Rop protein, which maintains plasmids at low copy number; rop
   6442..6546    +  promoter       AmpR promoter: bla
   6547..7407    +  CDS            AmpR: β-lactamase; bla; confers resistance to ampicillin, carbenicillin, and related antibiotics
   7578..8166    +  rep_origin     ori: high-copy-number ColE1/pMB1/pBR322/pUC origin of replication
