[The description below was written by a language model from this plasmid's Addgene catalogue record and pLannotate feature annotations shown in this document.]
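Description:
pCIneo-V5-SBP-MBP-HsNot4-del190-274_AG is a mammalian expression plasmid of about 8.2 kb built on the pCI-neo backbone. It is propagated in E. coli as a high-copy plasmid through a ColE1/pUC-type origin and selected with ampicillin via the β-lactamase gene. An f1 origin is also present, which allows production of single-stranded DNA. For selection in mammalian cells, the backbone carries a neomycin phosphotransferase cassette driven by the SV40 enhancer/early promoter and closed by a synthetic poly(A) signal, which allows G418 selection of stable transfectants.

The expression unit uses the human CMV immediate-early enhancer and promoter followed by a chimeric β-globin/immunoglobulin intron, which generally improves transcript processing and expression, and it ends at an SV40 polyadenylation signal. The annotated coding features lie in series: a V5 epitope tag, a streptavidin-binding peptide (SBP), a cytosolic E. coli maltose-binding protein lacking its signal sequence, and then human CNOT4 (NOT4). CNOT4 is an E3 ubiquitin ligase that associates with the CCR4-NOT complex. As the name indicates, the insert is a deletion variant lacking residues 190–274, and the depositor references it to isoform 1. The annotation correspondingly flags the CNOT4 region as a fragment. A T7 promoter upstream and a T3 promoter fragment downstream flank the insert and are standard backbone elements for in vitro transcription or sequencing.

The stated purpose is mammalian expression of this NOT4 deletion mutant. The V5 tag permits immunodetection, and the SBP tag permits streptavidin pulldown. This fits the associated study of how NOT4 binds the CCR4-NOT complex. The cloning method is not recorded.
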