Addgene plasmid #148782: pCIneo-V5-SBP-MBP-HsNot4-del190-274_AG
Purpose: Mammalian Expression of HsNot4-del190-274
Depositing lab: Elisa Izaurralde. Depositing organization: Max Planck Institute for Developmental Biology. Publication: A conserved CAF40-binding motif in metazoan NOT4 mediates association with the CCR4-NOT complex. Keskeny C, Raisch T, Sgromo A, Igreja C, Bhandari D, Weichenrieder O, Izaurralde E. Genes Dev. 2019 Feb 1;33(3-4):236-252. doi: 10.1101/gad.320952.118. Epub 2019 Jan 28. PubMed 30692204.
Backbone
  Vector backbone: pCI-neo
  Vector type: Mammalian Expression
Growth in bacteria
  Bacterial resistance: Ampicillin, 100 μg/mL
  Growth temperature: 37°C
  Growth strain: DH5alpha
  Copy number: High Copy
Gene/Insert
  Gene/Insert name: HsNot4-del190-274
  Species: H. sapiens (human)
  Entrez Gene: CNOT4 (a.k.a. CLONE243, NOT4, NOT4H)
  Cloning method: Unknown
Terms and licenses: Academic/Nonprofit Terms; Industry Terms: Not Available to Industry
Depositor comments: sequence given by variant 4 NCBI: NM_001190848.1 or Uniprot.: isoform 1 O95628-1 Plasmids from this collection were made available to the research community and donated after the lab closed. Please note that the sequence provided by the depositing laboratory may be theoretical/predicted or based on Sanger sequencing results. There may be discrepancies between sequencing results obtained by Addgene and the depositor sequence. If an Addgene verified sequence is not available, please contact before placing your order to request that our lab fully sequence the plasmid.
How to cite: pCIneo-V5-SBP-MBP-HsNot4-del190-274_AG was a gift from Elisa Izaurralde (Addgene plasmid # 148782 ; http://n2t.net/addgene:148782 ; RRID:Addgene_148782)
